Addgene plasmid #159313: FRP2010
Purpose: (Empty Backbone) Yeast tagging vector to create gene fusion with yeast codon optimized tSapphire under KanMX selection
Depositing lab: Joerg Stelling. Depositing organization: ETH Zurich (Swiss Federal Institute of Technology).
Backbone
  Vector backbone: pFA6
  Vector type: Yeast Expression
  Selectable markers: KanMX
Growth in bacteria
  Bacterial resistance: Ampicillin, 100 μg/mL
  Growth temperature: 37°C
  Growth strain: DH5alpha
  Copy number: Unknown
Gene/Insert
  Gene/Insert name: tSapphire
  Species: Synthetic
  Mutation: V2del, L231H
  Cloning method: Restriction Enzyme; 5′ cloning site PacI (not destroyed); 3′ cloning site AscI (not destroyed)
  Sequencing primers: 5′ SP6
Terms and licenses: Academic/Nonprofit Terms; Industry Terms: Not Available to Industry
How to cite: FRP2010 was a gift from Joerg Stelling (Addgene plasmid # 159313 ; http://n2t.net/addgene:159313 ; RRID:Addgene_159313)
