[The description below was written by a language model from this plasmid's Addgene catalogue record and pLannotate feature annotations shown in this document.]
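Description:
FRP2010 is a yeast tagging vector built on the pFA6 backbone, a 4,894 nt plasmid that serves as a template source for making chromosomal gene fusions in yeast rather than as a self-replicating yeast expression plasmid. The feature table shows no yeast origin or centromere. In E. coli it is maintained through a high-copy ColE1/pUC-type origin and selected with ampicillin via the β-lactamase gene and its native promoter. Short lacI, rop and bom fragments are backbone remnants with no evident function here.

The payload is a promoterless, yeast codon-optimized T-Sapphire coding sequence, a constitutively fluorescent, long Stokes shift variant derived from Aequorea victoria GFP with low acid sensitivity. The record lists it as synthetic and carrying a deletion of V2 and an L231H substitution. It sits between retained PacI and AscI sites, so the fluorescent protein module can be exchanged. The coding sequence is followed by the S. cerevisiae ADH1 terminator and then by the kanMX cassette, the yeast selectable marker. Because T-Sapphire has no promoter of its own, the arrangement is consistent with C-terminal tagging: the tag–terminator–marker module would be integrated in frame at the 3′ end of a target gene, so that the fusion is expressed from the gene's own promoter, terminates at the ADH1 terminator, and integrants are recovered by KanMX selection. The record does not spell out the integration procedure. SP6 and T7 phage promoters flank the module, and the SP6 site is the listed sequencing primer site. The plasmid is catalogued as an empty backbone for creating T-Sapphire gene fusions.
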