Features (pLannotate 1.2.2; 11 found; start..end, strand, type, name):
      1..19      +  promoter       SP6 promoter: promoter for bacteriophage SP6 RNA polymerase
     92..802     +  CDS            T-Sapphire: T-Sapphire is a basic (constitutively fluorescent) long stokes shift fluorescent protein published in 2003, derived from Aequorea victoria. It has low acid sensitivity.
    826..1013    +  terminator     ADH1 terminator: S. cerevisiae ADH1; transcription terminator for the S. cerevisiae alcohol dehydrogenase 1 (ADH1) gene
   1088..2444    +  gene           kanMX: yeast selectable marker conferring kanamycin resistance (Wach et al., 1994)
   2549..2567    -  promoter       T7 promoter: promoter for bacteriophage T7 RNA polymerase
   2589..2642    -  CDS            lacI (fragment): lac repressor; lacI; The lac repressor binds to the lac operator to inhibit transcription in E. coli. This inhibition can be relieved by adding lactose or isopropyl-β-D-thiogalactopyranoside (IPTG).
   2825..3413    -  rep_origin     ori: high-copy-number ColE1/pMB1/pBR322/pUC origin of replication
   3584..4444    -  CDS            AmpR: β-lactamase; bla; confers resistance to ampicillin, carbenicillin, and related antibiotics
   4445..4549    -  promoter       AmpR promoter: bla
   4644..4679    +  CDS            rop (fragment): Rop protein, which maintains plasmids at low copy number; rop
   4781..4832    +  misc_feature   bom (fragment): basis of mobility region from pBR322
>Addgene plasmid #159313 | FRP2010 | addgene full sequence | sequence record 311213 | Addgene NGS Result
ATTTAGGTGACACTATAGAACGCGGCCGCCAGCTGAAGCTTCGTACGCTGCAGGTCGACGGATCGGTGAC
GGTGCTGGTTTAATTAACATGTCCAAGGGTGAAGAATTATTCACCGGTGTTGTTCCAATCTTGGTTGAAT
TGGATGGTGATGTTAACGGTCACAAGTTTTCTGTTTCTGGTGAAGGTGAAGGTGATGCTACTTATGGTAA
ATTGACCTTGAAGTTCATCTGTACCACTGGTAAATTGCCAGTTCCATGGCCAACTTTGGTTACTACTTTT
TCTTACGGTGTTATGGTTTTCGCCAGATACCCAGATCATATGAAGCAACATGATTTCTTCAAGTCCGCTA
TGCCAGAAGGTTACGTTCAAGAAAGAACCATCTTCTTCAAGGATGACGGTAACTACAAAACTAGAGCCGA
AGTTAAGTTCGAAGGTGATACTTTGGTTAACAGAATCGAATTGAAGGGTATCGACTTCAAAGAAGATGGT
AACATCTTGGGTCACAAGTTGGAGTACAACTTCAACTCCCATAACGTTTACATCATGGCCGATAAGCAAA
AGAACGGTATTAAGGCCAACTTCAAGATCAGACACAACATTGAAGATGGTGGTGTTCAATTGGCTGATCA
CTATCAACAAAACACCCCAATTGGTGATGGTCCAGTTTTGTTGCCAGATAACCATTACTTGTCCATTCAA
TCCGCTTTGTCTAAGGACCCAAACGAAAAAAGAGATCACATGGTCTTGTTGGAATTCGTTACTGCTGCTG
GTATTACTCATGGTATGGACGAATTATACAAGTAAGGCGCGCCACTTCTAAATAAGCGAATTTCTTATGA
TTTATGATTTTTATTATTAAATAAGTTATAAAAAAAATAAGTGTATACAAATTTTAAAGTGACTCTTAGG
TTTTAAAACGAAAATTCTTATTCTTGAGTAACTCTTTCCTGTAGGTCAGGTTGCTTTCTCAGGTATAGTA
TGAGGTCGCTCTTATTGACCACACCTCTACCGGCAGATCCGCTAGGGATAACAGGGTAATATAGATCTGT
TTAGCTTGCCTCGTCCCCGCCGGGTCACCCGGCCAGCGACATGGAGGCCCAGAATACCCTCCTTGACAGT
CTTGACGTGCGCAGCTCAGGGGCATGATGTGACTGTCGCCCGTACATTTAGCCCATACATCCCCATGTAT
AATCATTTGCATCCATACATTTTGATGGCCGCACGGCGCGAAGCAAAAATTACGGCTCCTCGCTGCAGAC
CTGCGAGCAGGGAAACGCTCCCCTCACAGACGCGTTGAATTGTCCCCACGCCGCGCCCCTGTAGAGAAAT
ATAAAAGGTTAGGATTTGCCACTGAGGTTCTTCTTTCATATACTTCCTTTTAAAATCTTGCTAGGATACA
GTTCTCACATCACATCCGAACATAAACAACCATGGGTAAGGAAAAGACTCACGTTTCGAGGCCGCGATTA
AATTCCAACATGGATGCTGATTTATATGGGTATAAATGGGCTCGCGATAATGTCGGGCAATCAGGTGCGA
CAATCTATCGATTGTATGGGAAGCCCGATGCGCCAGAGTTGTTTCTGAAACATGGCAAAGGTAGCGTTGC
CAATGATGTTACAGATGAGATGGTCAGACTAAACTGGCTGACGGAATTTATGCCTCTTCCGACCATCAAG
CATTTTATCCGTACTCCTGATGATGCATGGTTACTCACCACTGCGATCCCCGGCAAAACAGCATTCCAGG
TATTAGAAGAATATCCTGATTCAGGTGAAAATATTGTTGATGCGCTGGCAGTGTTCCTGCGCCGGTTGCA
TTCGATTCCTGTTTGTAATTGTCCTTTTAACAGCGATCGCGTATTTCGTCTCGCTCAGGCGCAATCACGA
ATGAATAACGGTTTGGTTGATGCGAGTGATTTTGATGACGAGCGTAATGGCTGGCCTGTTGAACAAGTCT
GGAAAGAAATGCATAAGCTTTTGCCATTCTCACCGGATTCAGTCGTCACTCATGGTGATTTCTCACTTGA
TAACCTTATTTTTGACGAGGGGAAATTAATAGGTTGTATTGATGTTGGACGAGTCGGAATCGCAGACCGA
TACCAGGATCTTGCCATCCTATGGAACTGCCTCGGTGAGTTTTCTCCTTCATTACAGAAACGGCTTTTTC
AAAAATATGGTATTGATAATCCTGATATGAATAAATTGCAGTTTCATTTGATGCTCGATGAGTTTTTCTA
ATCAGTACTGACAATAAAAAGATTCTTGTTTTCAAGAACTTGTCATTTGTATAGTTTTTTTATATTGTAG
TTGTTCTATTTTAATCAAATGTTAGCGTGATTTATATTTTTTTTCGCCTCGACATCATCTGCCCAGATGC
GAAGTTAAGTGCGCAGAAAGTAATATCATGCGTCAATCGTATGTGAATGCTGGTCGCTATACTGCTGTCG
ATTCGATACTAACGCCGCCATCCAGTTTAAACGAGCTCGAATTCATCGATGATATCAGATCCACTAGTGG
CCTATGCGGCCGCGGATCTGCCGGTCTCCCTATAGTGAGTCGTATTAATTTCGATAAGCCAGGTTAACCT
GCATTAATGAATCGGCCAACGCGCGGGGAGAGGCGGTTTGCGTATTGGGCGCTCTTCCGCTTCCTCGCTC
ACTGACTCGCTGCGCTCGGTCGTTCGGCTGCGGCGAGCGGTATCAGCTCACTCAAAGGCGGTAATACGGT
TATCCACAGAATCAGGGGATAACGCAGGAAAGAACATGTGAGCAAAAGGCCAGCAAAAGGCCAGGAACCG
TAAAAAGGCCGCGTTGCTGGCGTTTTTCCATAGGCTCCGCCCCCCTGACGAGCATCACAAAAATCGACGC
TCAAGTCAGAGGTGGCGAAACCCGACAGGACTATAAAGATACCAGGCGTTTCCCCCTGGAAGCTCCCTCG
TGCGCTCTCCTGTTCCGACCCTGCCGCTTACCGGATACCTGTCCGCCTTTCTCCCTTCGGGAAGCGTGGC
GCTTTCTCATAGCTCACGCTGTAGGTATCTCAGTTCGGTGTAGGTCGTTCGCTCCAAGCTGGGCTGTGTG
CACGAACCCCCCGTTCAGCCCGACCGCTGCGCCTTATCCGGTAACTATCGTCTTGAGTCCAACCCGGTAA
GACACGACTTATCGCCACTGGCAGCAGCCACTGGTAACAGGATTAGCAGAGCGAGGTATGTAGGCGGTGC
TACAGAGTTCTTGAAGTGGTGGCCTAACTACGGCTACACTAGAAGAACAGTATTTGGTATCTGCGCTCTG
CTGAAGCCAGTTACCTTCGGAAAAAGAGTTGGTAGCTCTTGATCCGGCAAACAAACCACCGCTGGTAGCG
GTGGTTTTTTTGTTTGCAAGCAGCAGATTACGCGCAGAAAAAAAGGATCTCAAGAAGATCCTTTGATCTT
TTCTACGGGGTCTGACGCTCAGTGGAACGAAAACTCACGTTAAGGGATTTTGGTCATGAGATTATCAAAA
AGGATCTTCACCTAGATCCTTTTAAATTAAAAATGAAGTTTTAAATCAATCTAAAGTATATATGAGTAAA
CTTGGTCTGACAGTTACCAATGCTTAATCAGTGAGGCACCTATCTCAGCGATCTGTCTATTTCGTTCATC
CATAGTTGCCTGACTCCCCGTCGTGTAGATAACTACGATACGGGAGGGCTTACCATCTGGCCCCAGTGCT
GCAATGATACCGCGAGACCCACGCTCACCGGCTCCAGATTTATCAGCAATAAACCAGCCAGCCGGAAGGG
CCGAGCGCAGAAGTGGTCCTGCAACTTTATCCGCCTCCATCCAGTCTATTAATTGTTGCCGGGAAGCTAG
AGTAAGTAGTTCGCCAGTTAATAGTTTGCGCAACGTTGTTGCCATTGCTACAGGCATCGTGGTGTCACGC
TCGTCGTTTGGTATGGCTTCATTCAGCTCCGGTTCCCAACGATCAAGGCGAGTTACATGATCCCCCATGT
TGTGCAAAAAAGCGGTTAGCTCCTTCGGTCCTCCGATCGTTGTCAGAAGTAAGTTGGCCGCAGTGTTATC
ACTCATGGTTATGGCAGCACTGCATAATTCTCTTACTGTCATGCCATCCGTAAGATGCTTTTCTGTGACT
GGTGAGTACTCAACCAAGTCATTCTGAGAATAGTGTATGCGGCGACCGAGTTGCTCTTGCCCGGCGTCAA
TACGGGATAATACCGCGCCACATAGCAGAACTTTAAAAGTGCTCATCATTGGAAAACGTTCTTCGGGGCG
AAAACTCTCAAGGATCTTACCGCTGTTGAGATCCAGTTCGATGTAACCCACTCGTGCACCCAACTGATCT
TCAGCATCTTTTACTTTCACCAGCGTTTCTGGGTGAGCAAAAACAGGAAGGCAAAATGCCGCAAAAAAGG
GAATAAGGGCGACACGGAAATGTTGAATACTCATACTCTTCCTTTTTCAATATTATTGAAGCATTTATCA
GGGTTATTGTCTCATGAGCGGATACATATTTGAATGTATTTAGAAAAATAAACAAATAGGGGTTCCGCGC
ACATTTCCCCGAAAAGTGCCACCTGACGTCTAAGAAACCATTATTATCATGACATTAACCTATAAAAATA
GGCGTATCACGAGGCCCTTTCGTCTCGCGCGTTTCGGTGATGACGGTGAAAACCTCTGACACATGCAGCT
CCCGGAGACGGTCACAGCTTGTCTGTAAGCGGATGCCGGGAGCAGACAAGCCCGTCAGGGCGCGTCAGCG
GGTGTTGGCGGGTGTCGGGGCTGGCTTAACTATGCGGCATCAGAGCAGATTGTACTGAGAGTGCACCATA
TGGACATATTGTCGTTAGAACGCGGCTACAATTAATACATAACCTTATGTATCATACACATACG
