>Addgene plasmid #159313 | FRP2010 | depositor partial sequence | sequence record 307792 | Result from SP6 sequencing primer
GGTCGACGGATCGGTGACGGTGCTGGTTTAATTAACATGTCCAAGGGTGAAGAATTATTCACCGGTGTTG
TTCCAATCTTGGTTGAATTGGATGGTGATGTTAACGGTCACAAGTTTTCTGTTTCTGGTGAAGGTGAAGG
TGATGCTACTTATGGTAAATTGACCTTGAAGTTCATCTGTACCACTGGTAAATTGCCAGTTCCATGGCCA
ACTTTGGTTACTACTTTTTCTTACGGTGTTATGGTTTTCGCCAGATACCCAGATCATATGAAGCAACATG
ATTTCTTCAAGTCCGCTATGCCAGAAGGTTACGTTCAAGAAAGAACCATCTTCTTCAAGGATGACGGTAA
CTACAAAACTAGAGCCGAAGTTAAGTTCGAAGGTGATACTTTGGTTAACAGAATCGAATTGAAGGGTATC
GACTTCAAAGAAGATGGTAACATCTTGGGTCACAAGTTGGAGTACAACTTCAACTCCCATAACGTTTACA
TCATGGCCGATAAGCAAAAGAACGGTATTAAGGCCAACTTCAAGATCAGACACAACATTGAAGATGGTGG
TGTTCAATTGGCTGATCACTATCAACAAAACACCCCAATTGGTGATGGTCCAGTTTTGTTGCCAGATAAC
CATTACTTGTCCATTCAATCCGCTTTGTCTAAGGACCCAAACGAAAAAAGAGATCACATGGTCTTGTTGG
AATTCGTTACTGCTGCTGGTATTACTCATGGTATGGACGAATTATACAAGTAAGGCGCGCCACTTCTAAA
TAAGCGAATTTCTTATGATTTATGATTTTTATTATTAAATAAGTTATAAAAAAAATAAGTGTATACAAAT
TTTAAAGTGACTCTTAGGTTTTAAAACGAAAATTCTTATTCTTGAGTAACTCTTTCCTGTAGGTCAGGTT
GCTTTCTCAGGTATAGTATGAGGTCGCTCTTATTGACCACACCTCTACCGGCAGATCCGCTAGGGATAAC
AGGGTAATATAGATCTGTTTAGCTTGCCTCGTCNNCGCCGGGTCACCCGGCCAGCGACATGGAGGCCCAG
AATACCCTCCTTGACAGTCTTGACGTGCGCAGCTCAGGGGCATGATGTGACTGTCGCCCGTACATTTAGC
CCATACATCCCCATGTNNAATCATTTGCATCCA
